>Addgene plasmid #49660 | pVRa07_1134 | depositor full sequence | sequence record 74430 | pVRa07_1134 sequence 5969 bps
ATGGATGCACCGCTGGCAGAACAGGATCTGAAAGCACTGTTTCTGCGTCATGCACGTCAGCTGCAGAGCT
ATCTGCTGCGTAAAACCCGTGATCCGCATCTGGCAGCAGATCTGGCACAAGAAAGTTTTCTGCGCCTGGC
CGAACAGCGTCATAAAGAACCGATTGAACATGTTGATGCCTATCTGTATCGCACCGCACATAATCTGACC
ATTGATCATTATCGTCAAGAACGTCGTCGTCGTACCGAAACCCAGCCGAATGATGATCTGGCAGGTTTTG
TTGCAGATCAGCCTGGTCCGGAAGAAAGCGCAGTTGATGCAGATGCACTGGCACGTCTGCGTGAAATTGT
TGCCGAACTGCCTCCGCGTACCCGTGAAATTTTTCGTCTGAATCGTCTGGAAGGTCTGACCCATGCAGAA
GTTGCACGTCGCCTGGAAATTAGCGATAGCAGCGTTCAGAAACATCTGGCACGTACCCTGGCACATGTTA
TGCAGGCACTGGAAGATAGCCGTTAAGGATCCAAGCTTGCGGCCGCACTCGAGCACCACCACCACCACCA
CTGAGATCCGGCTGCTAACAAAGCCCGAAAGGAAGCTGAGTTGGCTGCTGCCACCGCTGAGCAATAACTA
GCATAACCCCTTGGGGCCTCTAAACGGGTCTTGAGGGGTTTTTTGCTGAAAGGAGGAACTATATCCGGAT
TGGCGAATGGG
[124 nt withheld, positions 712-835]
C
[91 nt withheld, positions 837-927]
A
[49 nt withheld, positions 929-977]
CCTTTGACGTTGGAGTCCACGTTCTTT
[37 nt withheld, positions 1005-1041]
ACCCTATCTCGGTCTATTCTTTTGATTTATAAGGGATTTTGCCGATTTCGGCCTATTGGTTAAAAAATGA
GCTGATTTAACAAAAATTTAACGCGAATTTTAACAAAATATTAACGTTTACAATTTCAGGTGGCACTTTT
CGGGGAAATGTGCGCGGAACCCCTATTTGTTTATTTTTCTAAATACATTCAAATATGTATCCGCTCATGA
GACAATAACCCTGATAAATGCTTCAATAATATTGAAAAAGGAAGAGTATGAGTATTCAACATTTCCGTGT
CGCCCTTATTCCCTTTTTTGCGGCATTTTGCCTTCCTGTTTTTGCTCACCCAGAAACGCTGGTGAAAGTA
AAAGATGCTGAAGATCAGTTGGGTGCACGAGTGGGTTACATCGAACTGGATCTCAACAGCGGTAAGATCC
TTGAGAGTTTTCGCCCCGAAGAACGTTTTCCAATGATGAGCACTTTTAAAGTTCTGCTATGTGGCGCGGT
ATTATCCCGTATTGACGCCGGGCAAGAGCAACTCGGTCGCCGCATACACTATTCTCAGAATGACTTGGTT
GAGTACTCACCAGTCACAGAAAAGCATCTTACGGATGGCATGACAGTAAGAGAATTATGCAGTGCTGCCA
TAACCATGAGTGATAACACTGCGGCCAACTTACTTCTGACAACGATCGGAGGACCGAAGGAGCTAACCGC
TTTTTTGCACAACATGGGGGATCATGTAACTCGCCTTGATCGTTGGGAACCGGAGCTGAATGAAGCCATA
CCAAACGACGAGCGTGACACCACGATGCCTGCAGCAATGGCAACAACGTTGCGCAAACTATTAACTGGCG
AACTACTTACTCTAGCTTCCCGGCAACAATTAATAGACTGGATGGAGGCGGATAAAGTTGCAGGACCACT
TCTGCGCTCGGCCCTTCCGGCTGGCTGGTTTATTGCTGATAAATCTGGAGCCGGTGAGCGTGGGTCTCGC
GGTATCATTGCAGCACTGGGGCCAGATGGTAAGCCCTCCCGTATCGTAGTTATCTACACGACGGGGAGTC
AGGCAACTATGGATGAACGAAATAGACAGATCGCTGAGATAGGTGCCTCACTGATTAAGCATTGGTAACT
GTCAGACCAAGTTTACTCATATATACTTTAGATTGATTTAAAACTTCATTTTTAATTTAAAAGGATCTAG
GTGAAGATCCTTTTTGATAATCTCATGACCAAAATCCCTTAACGTGAGTTTTCGTTCCACTGAGCGTCAG
ACCCCGTAGAAAAGATCAAAGGATCTTCTTGAGATCCTTTTTTTCTGCGCGTAATCTGCTGCTTGCAAAC
AAAAAAACCACCGCTACCAGCGGTGGTTTGTTTGCCGGATCAAGAGCTACCAACTCTTTTTCCGAAGGTA
ACTGGCTTCAGCAGAGCGCAGATACCAAATACTGTCCTTCTAGTGTAGCCGTAGTTAGGCCACCACTTCA
AGAACTCTGTAGCACCGCCTACATACCTCGCTCTGCTAATCCTGTTACCAGTGGCTGCTGCCAGTGGCGA
TAAGTCGTGTCTTACCGGGTTGGACTCAAGACGATAGTTACCGGATAAGGCGCAGCGGTCGGGCTGAACG
GGGGGTTCGTGCACACAGCCCAGCTTGGAGCGAACGACCTACACCGAACTGAGATACCTACAGCGTGAGC
TATGAGAAAGCGCCACGCTTCCCGAAGGGAGAAAGGCGGACAGGTATCCGGTAAGCGGCAGGGTCGGAAC
AGGAGAGCGCACGAGGGAGCTTCCAGGGGGAAACGCCTGGTATCTTTATAGTCCTGTCGGGTTTCGCCAC
CTCTGACTTGAGCGTCGATTTTTGTGATGCTCGTCAGGGGGGCGGAGCCTATGGAAAAACGCCAGCAACG
CGGCCTTTTTACGGTTCCTGGCCTTTTGCTGGCCTTTTGCTCACATGTTCTTTCCTGCGTTATCCCCTGA
TTCTGTGGATAACCGTATTACCGCCTTTGAGTGAGCTGATACCGCTCGCCGCAGCCGAACGACCGAGCGC
AGCGAGTCAGTGAGCGAGGAAGCGGAAGAGCGCCTGATGCGGTATTTTCTCCTTACGCATCTGTGCGGTA
TTTCACACCGCATATATGGTGCACTCTCAGTACAATCTGCTCTGATGCCGCATAGTTAAGCCAGTATACA
CTCCGCTATCGCTACGTGACTGGGTCATGGCTGCGCCCCGACACCCGCCAACACCCGCTGACGCGCCCTG
ACGGGCTTGTCTGCTCCCGGCATCCGCTTACAGACAAGCTGTGACCGTCTCCGGGAGCTGCATGTGTCAG
AGGTTTTCACCGTCATCACCGAAACGCGCGAGGCAGCTGCGGTAAAGCTCATCAGCGTGGTCGTGAAGCG
ATTCACAGATGTCTGCCTGTTCATCCGCGTCCAGCTCGTTGAGTTTCTCCAGAAGCGTTAATGTCTGGCT
TCTGATAAAGCGGGCCATGTTAAGGGCGGTTTTTTCCTGTTTGGTCACTGATGCCTCCGTGTAAGGGGGA
TTTCTGTTCATGGGGGTAATGATACCGATGAAACGAGAGAGGATGCTCACGATACGGGTTACTGATGATG
AACATGCCCGGTTACTGGAACGTTGTGAGGGTAAACAACTGGCGGTATGGATGCGGCGGGACCAGAGAAA
AATCACTCAGGGTCAATGCCAGCGCTTCGTTAATACAGATGTAGGTGTTCCACAGGGTAGCCAGCAGCAT
CCTGCGATGCAGATCCGGAACATAATGGTGCAGGGCGCTGACTTCCGCGTTTCCAGACTTTACGAAACAC
GGAAACCGAAGACCATTCATGTTGTTGCTCAGGTCGCAGACGTTTTGCAGCAGCAGTCGCTTCACGTTCG
CTCGCGTATCGGTGATTCATTCTGCTAACCAGTAAGGCAACCCCGCCAGCCTAGCCGGGTCCTCAACGAC
AGGAGCACGATCATGCGCACCCGTGGGGCCGCCATGCCGGCGATAATGGCCTGCTTCTCGCCGAAACGTT
TGGTGGCGGGACCAGTGACGAAGGCTTGAGCGAGGGCGTGCAAGATTCCGAATACCGCAAGCGACAGGCC
GATCATCGTCGCGCTCCAGCGAAAGCGGTCCTCGCCGAAAATGACCCAGAGCGCTGCCGGCACCTGTCCT
ACGAGTTGCATGATAAAGAAGACAGTCATAAGTGCGGCGACGATAGTCATGCCCCGCGCCCACCGGAAGG
AGCTGACTGGGTTGAAGGCTCTCAAGGGCATCGGTCGAGATCCCGGTGCCTAATGAGTGAGCTAACTTAC
ATTAATTGCGTTGCGCTCACTGCCCGCTTTCCAGTCGGGAAACCTGTCGTGCCAGCTGCATTAATGAATC
GGCCAACGCGCGGGGAGAGGCGGTTTGCGTATTGGGCGCCAGGGTGGTTTTTCTTTTCACCAGTGAGACG
GGCAACAGCTGATTGCCCTTCACCGCCTGGCCCTGAGAGAGTTGCAGCAAGCGGTCCACGCTGGTTTGCC
CCAGCAGGCGAAAATCCTGTTTGATGGTGGTTAACGGCGGGATATAACATGAGCTGTCTTCGGTATCGTC
GTATCCCACTACCGAGATATCCGCACCAACGCGCAGCCCGGACTCGGTAATGGCGCGCATTGCGCCCAGC
GCCATCTGATCGTTGGCAACCAGCATCGCAGTGGGAACGATGCCCTCATTCAGCATTTGCATGGTTTGTT
GAAAACCGGACATGGCACTCCAGTCGCCTTCCCGTTCCGCTATCGGCTGAATTTGATTGCGAGTGAGATA
TTTATGCCAGCCAGCCAGACGCAGACGCGCCGAGACAGAACTTAATGGGCCCGCTAACAGCGCGATTTGC
TGGTGACCCAATGCGACCAGATGCTCCACGCCCAGTCGCGTACCGTCTTCATGGGAGAAAATAATACTGT
TGATGGGTGTCTGGTCAGAGACATCAAGAAATAACGCCGGAACATTAGTGCAGGCAGCTTCCACAGCAAT
GGCATCCTGGTCATCCAGCGGATAGTTAATGATCAGCCCACTGACGCGTTGCGCGAGAAGATTGTGCACC
GCCGCTTTACAGGCTTCGACGCCGCTTCGTTCTACCATCGACACCACCACGCTGGCACCCAGTTGATCGG
CGCGAGATTTAATCGCCGCGACAATTTGCGACGGCGCGTGCAGGGCCAGACTGGAGGTGGCAACGCCAAT
CAGCAACGACTGTTTGCCCGCCAGTTGTTGTGCCACGCGGTTGGGAATGTAATTCAGCTCCGCCATCGCC
GCTTCCACTTTTTCCCGCGTTTTCGCAGAAACGTGGCTGGCCTGGTTCACCACGCGGGAAACGGTCTGAT
AAGAGACACCGGCATACTCTGCGACATCGTATAACGTTACTGGTTTCACATTCACCACCCTGAATTGACT
CTCTTCCGGGCGCTATCATGCCATACCGCGAAAGGTTTTGCGCCATTCGATGGTGTCCGGGATCTCGACG
CTCTCCCTTATGCGACTCCTGCATTAGGAAGCAGCCCAGTAGTAGGTTGAGGCCGTTGAGCACCGCCGCC
GCAAGGAATGGTGCATGCAAGGAGATGGCGCCCAACAGTCCCCCGGCCACGGGGCCTGCCACCATACCCA
CGCCGAAACAAGCGCTCATGAGCCCGAAGTGGCGAGCCCGATCTTCCCCATCGGTGATGTCGGCGATATA
GGCGCCAGCAACCGCACCTGTGGCGCCGGTGATGCCGGCCACGATGCGTCCGGCGTAGAGGATCGAGATC
TCGATCCCGCGAAATTAATACGACTCACTATAGGGGAATTGTGAGCGGATAACAATTCCCCTCTAGAAAT
AATTTTGTTTAACTTTAAGAAGGAGATATACCATGGGCAGCAGCCATCATCATCATCATCACAGCAGCGG
CCTGGAAGTTCTGTTCCAGGGGCCCCAT
Features (pLannotate 1.2.2; 19 found; start..end, strand, type, name):
    544..561     +  CDS            9xHis (fragment): 9xHis affinity tag
    571..620     +  CDS            SET1 (fragment): solubility-enhancement tag derived from T7 phage gene 10B
    628..675     +  terminator     T7 terminator: transcription terminator for bacteriophage T7 RNA polymerase
    712..1167    +  rep_origin     f1 ori (sequence partly withheld): f1 bacteriophage origin of replication; arrow indicates direction of (+) strand synthesis
   1194..1298    +  promoter       AmpR promoter: bla
   1299..2159    +  CDS            AmpR: β-lactamase; bla; confers resistance to ampicillin, carbenicillin, and related antibiotics
   2330..2918    +  rep_origin     ori: high-copy-number ColE1/pMB1/pBR322/pUC origin of replication
   3104..3246    -  misc_feature   bom: basis of mobility region from pBR322
   3348..3539    -  CDS            rop: Rop protein, which maintains plasmids at low copy number; rop
   3556..3936    +  CDS            YPB1_ECOLX: Protein predicted: Swiss-Prot protein existence level 4. From Escherichia coli.
   4008..4299    -  CDS            TcR (fragment): tetracycline efflux protein; tet; confers resistance to tetracycline
   4314..4335    -  protein_bind   CAP binding site: CAP binding activates transcription in the presence of cAMP. E. coli catabolite activator protein
   4348..5430    -  CDS            lacI: lac repressor; lacI; The lac repressor binds to the lac operator to inhibit transcription in E. coli. This inhibition can be relieved by adding lactose or isopropyl-β-D-thiogalactopyranoside (IPTG).
   5431..5508    -  promoter       lacI promoter: lacI
   5516..5795    -  CDS            TcR (fragment): tetracycline efflux protein; tet; confers resistance to tetracycline
   5817..5835    +  promoter       T7 promoter: promoter for bacteriophage T7 RNA polymerase
   5836..5860    +  protein_bind   lac operator: The lac repressor binds to the lac operator to inhibit transcription in E. coli. This inhibition can be relieved by adding lactose or isopropyl-β-D-thiogalactopyranoside (IPTG). lac repressor encoded by lacI
   5875..5897    +  RBS            RBS: efficient ribosome binding site from bacteriophage T7 gene 10 (Olins and Rangwala, 1989)
   5916..5932    +  CDS            capTEV™ (fragment): composite tag for in vivo biotinylation, TEV protease cleavage, and 6xHis tagging
