[The description below was written by a language model from this plasmid's Addgene catalogue record and pLannotate feature annotations shown in this document.]
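Description:
pVRa07_1134 is a bacterial expression plasmid from a synthetic-biology collection built to characterise extracytoplasmic function (ECF) sigma factors, their anti-sigmas and cognate promoters as orthogonal genetic switches. It is based on the pVRa backbone, whose annotated features resemble a pET-type vector. These include a ColE1/pMB1-family origin with the rop gene and bom region, consistent with the catalogue's low-copy designation. There is also an f1 phage origin and a β-lactamase gene for ampicillin selection. Remnants of a tetracycline resistance gene flank the lacI cassette, but these are only fragments and are not listed as a functional marker.

The insert is ECF07_1134, an ECF sigma factor from Pseudomonas aeruginosa PAO1, codon optimised for E. coli and cloned between retained NdeI and HindIII sites. Expression is driven by a T7 promoter followed by a lac operator (pT7-lacO) and the strong T7 gene 10 ribosome binding site. The plasmid-borne lacI gene supplies the repressor, so transcription requires T7 RNA polymerase in the host and is inducible with IPTG. A T7 terminator lies downstream.

The backbone adds an N-terminal His6 tag followed by a PreScission protease cleavage site, which would allow affinity purification and tag removal. The automated annotation picks this region up only as a short fragment of a composite His-containing tag. The sigma factor coding sequence itself is not annotated; it evidently spans the numbering origin of the circular sequence. A His-tag fragment and a short fragment matching a T7 gene 10-derived tag are annotated upstream of the terminator. These appear to be residual vector sequence, and the record does not say whether they are translated.
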