Addgene plasmid #49660: pVRa07_1134
Depositing lab: Christopher Voigt. Depositing organization: University of California, San Francisco (UCSF). Publication: Design of orthogonal genetic switches based on a crosstalk map of sigmas, anti-sigmas, and promoters. Rhodius VA, Segall-Shapiro TH, Sharon BD, Ghodasara A, Orlova E, Tabakh H, Burkhardt DH, Clancy K, Peterson TC, Gross CA, Voigt CA. Mol Syst Biol. 2013 Oct 29;9:702. doi: 10.1038/msb.2013.58. PubMed 24169405.
Backbone
  Vector backbone: pVRa
  Vector type: Bacterial Expression, Synthetic Biology
Growth in bacteria
  Bacterial resistance: Ampicillin, 100 μg/mL
  Growth temperature: 37°C
  Growth strain: DH10B
  Copy number: Low Copy
Gene/Insert
  Gene/Insert name: ECF07_1134
  Species: Pseudomonas aeruginosa PAO1
  Mutation: Codon optimized for E.coli
  Promoter: pT7-lacO
  Tag / fusion protein: His6-PreScission (N terminal on backbone)
  Cloning method: Restriction Enzyme; 5′ cloning site NdeI (not destroyed); 3′ cloning site HindIII (not destroyed)
  Sequencing primers: 5′ CGATATAGGCGCCAGCAAC; 3′ CAGCAGCCAACTCAGCTTC
Terms and licenses: Academic/Nonprofit Terms; Industry Terms: Not Available to Industry
How to cite: pVRa07_1134 was a gift from Christopher Voigt (Addgene plasmid # 49660 ; http://n2t.net/addgene:49660 ; RRID:Addgene_49660)
