>Addgene plasmid #49660 | pVRa07_1134 | depositor partial sequence | sequence record 73998 | ECF gene
ATGGATGCACCGCTGGCAGAACAGGATCTGAAAGCACTGTTTCTGCGTCATGCACGTCAGCTGCAGAGCT
ATCTGCTGCGTAAAACCCGTGATCCGCATCTGGCAGCAGATCTGGCACAAGAAAGTTTTCTGCGCCTGGC
CGAACAGCGTCATAAAGAACCGATTGAACATGTTGATGCCTATCTGTATCGCACCGCACATAATCTGACC
ATTGATCATTATCGTCAAGAACGTCGTCGTCGTACCGAAACCCAGCCGAATGATGATCTGGCAGGTTTTG
TTGCAGATCAGCCTGGTCCGGAAGAAAGCGCAGTTGATGCAGATGCACTGGCACGTCTGCGTGAAATTGT
TGCCGAACTGCCTCCGCGTACCCGTGAAATTTTTCGTCTGAATCGTCTGGAAGGTCTGACCCATGCAGAA
GTTGCACGTCGCCTGGAAATTAGCGATAGCAGCGTTCAGAAACATCTGGCACGTACCCTGGCACATGTTA
TGCAGGCACTGGAAGATAGCCGTTAA
