>Addgene plasmid #49660 | pVRa07_1134 | depositor partial sequence | sequence record 73999 | pVRa backbone
GGATCCAAGCTTGCGGCCGCACTCGAGCACCACCACCACCACCACTGAGATCCGGCTGCTAACAAAGCCC
GAAAGGAAGCTGAGTTGGCTGCTGCCACCGCTGAGCAATAACTAGCATAACCCCTTGGGGCCTCTAAACG
GGTCTTGAGGGGTTTTTTGCTGAAAGGAGGAACTATATCCGGATTGGCGAATGGG
[124 nt withheld, positions 196-319]
C
[91 nt withheld, positions 321-411]
A
[49 nt withheld, positions 413-461]
CCTTTGACGTTGGAGTCCACGTTCTTT
[37 nt withheld, positions 489-525]
ACCCTATCTCGGTCTATTCTTTTGATTTATAAGGGATTTTGCCGATTTCGGCCTATTGGTTAAAAAATGA
GCTGATTTAACAAAAATTTAACGCGAATTTTAACAAAATATTAACGTTTACAATTTCAGGTGGCACTTTT
CGGGGAAATGTGCGCGGAACCCCTATTTGTTTATTTTTCTAAATACATTCAAATATGTATCCGCTCATGA
GACAATAACCCTGATAAATGCTTCAATAATATTGAAAAAGGAAGAGTATGAGTATTCAACATTTCCGTGT
CGCCCTTATTCCCTTTTTTGCGGCATTTTGCCTTCCTGTTTTTGCTCACCCAGAAACGCTGGTGAAAGTA
AAAGATGCTGAAGATCAGTTGGGTGCACGAGTGGGTTACATCGAACTGGATCTCAACAGCGGTAAGATCC
TTGAGAGTTTTCGCCCCGAAGAACGTTTTCCAATGATGAGCACTTTTAAAGTTCTGCTATGTGGCGCGGT
ATTATCCCGTATTGACGCCGGGCAAGAGCAACTCGGTCGCCGCATACACTATTCTCAGAATGACTTGGTT
GAGTACTCACCAGTCACAGAAAAGCATCTTACGGATGGCATGACAGTAAGAGAATTATGCAGTGCTGCCA
TAACCATGAGTGATAACACTGCGGCCAACTTACTTCTGACAACGATCGGAGGACCGAAGGAGCTAACCGC
TTTTTTGCACAACATGGGGGATCATGTAACTCGCCTTGATCGTTGGGAACCGGAGCTGAATGAAGCCATA
CCAAACGACGAGCGTGACACCACGATGCCTGCAGCAATGGCAACAACGTTGCGCAAACTATTAACTGGCG
AACTACTTACTCTAGCTTCCCGGCAACAATTAATAGACTGGATGGAGGCGGATAAAGTTGCAGGACCACT
TCTGCGCTCGGCCCTTCCGGCTGGCTGGTTTATTGCTGATAAATCTGGAGCCGGTGAGCGTGGGTCTCGC
GGTATCATTGCAGCACTGGGGCCAGATGGTAAGCCCTCCCGTATCGTAGTTATCTACACGACGGGGAGTC
AGGCAACTATGGATGAACGAAATAGACAGATCGCTGAGATAGGTGCCTCACTGATTAAGCATTGGTAACT
GTCAGACCAAGTTTACTCATATATACTTTAGATTGATTTAAAACTTCATTTTTAATTTAAAAGGATCTAG
GTGAAGATCCTTTTTGATAATCTCATGACCAAAATCCCTTAACGTGAGTTTTCGTTCCACTGAGCGTCAG
ACCCCGTAGAAAAGATCAAAGGATCTTCTTGAGATCCTTTTTTTCTGCGCGTAATCTGCTGCTTGCAAAC
AAAAAAACCACCGCTACCAGCGGTGGTTTGTTTGCCGGATCAAGAGCTACCAACTCTTTTTCCGAAGGTA
ACTGGCTTCAGCAGAGCGCAGATACCAAATACTGTCCTTCTAGTGTAGCCGTAGTTAGGCCACCACTTCA
AGAACTCTGTAGCACCGCCTACATACCTCGCTCTGCTAATCCTGTTACCAGTGGCTGCTGCCAGTGGCGA
TAAGTCGTGTCTTACCGGGTTGGACTCAAGACGATAGTTACCGGATAAGGCGCAGCGGTCGGGCTGAACG
GGGGGTTCGTGCACACAGCCCAGCTTGGAGCGAACGACCTACACCGAACTGAGATACCTACAGCGTGAGC
TATGAGAAAGCGCCACGCTTCCCGAAGGGAGAAAGGCGGACAGGTATCCGGTAAGCGGCAGGGTCGGAAC
AGGAGAGCGCACGAGGGAGCTTCCAGGGGGAAACGCCTGGTATCTTTATAGTCCTGTCGGGTTTCGCCAC
CTCTGACTTGAGCGTCGATTTTTGTGATGCTCGTCAGGGGGGCGGAGCCTATGGAAAAACGCCAGCAACG
CGGCCTTTTTACGGTTCCTGGCCTTTTGCTGGCCTTTTGCTCACATGTTCTTTCCTGCGTTATCCCCTGA
TTCTGTGGATAACCGTATTACCGCCTTTGAGTGAGCTGATACCGCTCGCCGCAGCCGAACGACCGAGCGC
AGCGAGTCAGTGAGCGAGGAAGCGGAAGAGCGCCTGATGCGGTATTTTCTCCTTACGCATCTGTGCGGTA
TTTCACACCGCATATATGGTGCACTCTCAGTACAATCTGCTCTGATGCCGCATAGTTAAGCCAGTATACA
CTCCGCTATCGCTACGTGACTGGGTCATGGCTGCGCCCCGACACCCGCCAACACCCGCTGACGCGCCCTG
ACGGGCTTGTCTGCTCCCGGCATCCGCTTACAGACAAGCTGTGACCGTCTCCGGGAGCTGCATGTGTCAG
AGGTTTTCACCGTCATCACCGAAACGCGCGAGGCAGCTGCGGTAAAGCTCATCAGCGTGGTCGTGAAGCG
ATTCACAGATGTCTGCCTGTTCATCCGCGTCCAGCTCGTTGAGTTTCTCCAGAAGCGTTAATGTCTGGCT
TCTGATAAAGCGGGCCATGTTAAGGGCGGTTTTTTCCTGTTTGGTCACTGATGCCTCCGTGTAAGGGGGA
TTTCTGTTCATGGGGGTAATGATACCGATGAAACGAGAGAGGATGCTCACGATACGGGTTACTGATGATG
AACATGCCCGGTTACTGGAACGTTGTGAGGGTAAACAACTGGCGGTATGGATGCGGCGGGACCAGAGAAA
AATCACTCAGGGTCAATGCCAGCGCTTCGTTAATACAGATGTAGGTGTTCCACAGGGTAGCCAGCAGCAT
CCTGCGATGCAGATCCGGAACATAATGGTGCAGGGCGCTGACTTCCGCGTTTCCAGACTTTACGAAACAC
GGAAACCGAAGACCATTCATGTTGTTGCTCAGGTCGCAGACGTTTTGCAGCAGCAGTCGCTTCACGTTCG
CTCGCGTATCGGTGATTCATTCTGCTAACCAGTAAGGCAACCCCGCCAGCCTAGCCGGGTCCTCAACGAC
AGGAGCACGATCATGCGCACCCGTGGGGCCGCCATGCCGGCGATAATGGCCTGCTTCTCGCCGAAACGTT
TGGTGGCGGGACCAGTGACGAAGGCTTGAGCGAGGGCGTGCAAGATTCCGAATACCGCAAGCGACAGGCC
GATCATCGTCGCGCTCCAGCGAAAGCGGTCCTCGCCGAAAATGACCCAGAGCGCTGCCGGCACCTGTCCT
ACGAGTTGCATGATAAAGAAGACAGTCATAAGTGCGGCGACGATAGTCATGCCCCGCGCCCACCGGAAGG
AGCTGACTGGGTTGAAGGCTCTCAAGGGCATCGGTCGAGATCCCGGTGCCTAATGAGTGAGCTAACTTAC
ATTAATTGCGTTGCGCTCACTGCCCGCTTTCCAGTCGGGAAACCTGTCGTGCCAGCTGCATTAATGAATC
GGCCAACGCGCGGGGAGAGGCGGTTTGCGTATTGGGCGCCAGGGTGGTTTTTCTTTTCACCAGTGAGACG
GGCAACAGCTGATTGCCCTTCACCGCCTGGCCCTGAGAGAGTTGCAGCAAGCGGTCCACGCTGGTTTGCC
CCAGCAGGCGAAAATCCTGTTTGATGGTGGTTAACGGCGGGATATAACATGAGCTGTCTTCGGTATCGTC
GTATCCCACTACCGAGATATCCGCACCAACGCGCAGCCCGGACTCGGTAATGGCGCGCATTGCGCCCAGC
GCCATCTGATCGTTGGCAACCAGCATCGCAGTGGGAACGATGCCCTCATTCAGCATTTGCATGGTTTGTT
GAAAACCGGACATGGCACTCCAGTCGCCTTCCCGTTCCGCTATCGGCTGAATTTGATTGCGAGTGAGATA
TTTATGCCAGCCAGCCAGACGCAGACGCGCCGAGACAGAACTTAATGGGCCCGCTAACAGCGCGATTTGC
TGGTGACCCAATGCGACCAGATGCTCCACGCCCAGTCGCGTACCGTCTTCATGGGAGAAAATAATACTGT
TGATGGGTGTCTGGTCAGAGACATCAAGAAATAACGCCGGAACATTAGTGCAGGCAGCTTCCACAGCAAT
GGCATCCTGGTCATCCAGCGGATAGTTAATGATCAGCCCACTGACGCGTTGCGCGAGAAGATTGTGCACC
GCCGCTTTACAGGCTTCGACGCCGCTTCGTTCTACCATCGACACCACCACGCTGGCACCCAGTTGATCGG
CGCGAGATTTAATCGCCGCGACAATTTGCGACGGCGCGTGCAGGGCCAGACTGGAGGTGGCAACGCCAAT
CAGCAACGACTGTTTGCCCGCCAGTTGTTGTGCCACGCGGTTGGGAATGTAATTCAGCTCCGCCATCGCC
GCTTCCACTTTTTCCCGCGTTTTCGCAGAAACGTGGCTGGCCTGGTTCACCACGCGGGAAACGGTCTGAT
AAGAGACACCGGCATACTCTGCGACATCGTATAACGTTACTGGTTTCACATTCACCACCCTGAATTGACT
CTCTTCCGGGCGCTATCATGCCATACCGCGAAAGGTTTTGCGCCATTCGATGGTGTCCGGGATCTCGACG
CTCTCCCTTATGCGACTCCTGCATTAGGAAGCAGCCCAGTAGTAGGTTGAGGCCGTTGAGCACCGCCGCC
GCAAGGAATGGTGCATGCAAGGAGATGGCGCCCAACAGTCCCCCGGCCACGGGGCCTGCCACCATACCCA
CGCCGAAACAAGCGCTCATGAGCCCGAAGTGGCGAGCCCGATCTTCCCCATCGGTGATGTCGGCGATATA
GGCGCCAGCAACCGCACCTGTGGCGCCGGTGATGCCGGCCACGATGCGTCCGGCGTAGAGGATCGAGATC
TCGATCCCGCGAAATTAATACGACTCACTATAGGGGAATTGTGAGCGGATAACAATTCCCCTCTAGAAAT
AATTTTGTTTAACTTTAAGAAGGAGATATACCATGGGCAGCAGCCATCATCATCATCATCACAGCAGCGG
CCTGGAAGTTCTGTTCCAGGGGCCCCAT
