>Addgene plasmid #49660 | pVRa07_1134 | addgene partial sequence | sequence record 77127 | pBRrevBam 5'-GGTGATGTCGGCGATATAGG-3'
CGGTGATGCCGGCCACGATGCGTCCGGCGTAGAGGATCGAGATCTCGATCCCGCGAAATTAATACGACTC
ACTATAGGGGAATTGTGAGCGGATAACAATTCCCCTCTAGAAATAATTTTGTTTAACTTTAAGAAGGAGA
TATACCATGGGCAGCAGCCATCATCATCATCATCACAGCAGCGGCCTGGAAGTTCTGTTCCAGGGGCCCC
ATATGGATGCACCGCTGGCAGAACAGGATCTGAAAGCACTGTTTCTGCGTCATGCACGTCAGCTGCAGAG
CTATCTGCTGCGTAAAACCCGTGATCCGCATCTGGCAGCAGATCTGGCACAAGAAAGTTTTCTGCGCCTG
GCCGAACAGCGTCATAAAGAACCGATTGAACATGTTGATGCCTATCTGTATCGCACCGCACATAATCTGA
CCATTGATCATTATCGTCAAGAACGTCGTCGTCGTACCGAAACCCAGCCGAATGATGATCTGGCAGGTTT
TGTTGCAGATCAGCCTGGTCCGGAAGAAAGCGCAGTTGATGCAGATGCACTGGCACGTCTGCGTGAAATT
GTTGCCGAACTGCCTCCGCGTACCCGTGAAATTTTTCGTCTGAATCGTCTGGAAGGTCTGACCCATGCAG
AAGTTGCACGTCGCCTGGAAATTAGCGATAGCAGCGTTCAGAAACATCTGGCACGTACCCTGGCACATGT
TATGCAGGCACTGGAAGATAGCCGTTAAGGATCCAAGCTTGCGGCCGCACTCGAGCACCACCACCACCAC
CACTGAGATCCGGCTGCTAACAAAGCCCGAAAGGAAGCTGAGTTGGCTGCTGCCACCGCTGAGCAATAAC
TAGCATAACCCCTTGGGGCCTCTAAACGGGTCTTGAGGGGTTTTTTGCTGAAAGGAGGAACTATATCCGG
ATTGGCGAATGGGACGCGCCCTGTAGCGGCGCATT
